>Addgene plasmid #135669 | cTRE-LSL-GFP-IRES-Cas9-sgPtenX1.1 | addgene full sequence | sequence record 325841 | Addgene NGS Result
GATCCCCCGGGCTGCAGGAATTAATTCGTCGACCTCGAAATTCTACCGGGTAGGGGAGGCGCTTTTCCCA
AGGCAGTCTGGAGCATGCGCTTTAGCAGCCCCGCTGGGCACTTGGCGCTACACAAGTGGCCTCTGGCCTC
GCACACATTCCACATCCACCGGTAGGCGCCAACCGGCTCCGTTCTTTGGTGGCCCCTTCGCGCCACCTTC
TACTCCTCCCCTAGTCAGGAAGTTCCCCCCCGCCCCGCAGCTCGCGTCGTGCAGGACGTGACAAATGGAA
GTAGCACGTCTCACTAGTCTCGTGCAGATGGACAGCACCGCTGAGCAATGGAAGCGGGTAGGCCTTTGGG
GCAGCGGCCAATAGCAGCTTTGCTCCTTCGCTTTCTGGGCTCAGAGGCTGGGAAGGGGTGGGTCCGGGGG
CGGGCTCAGGGGCGGGCTCAGGGGCGGGGCGGGCGCCCGAAGGTCCTCCGGAGGCCCGGCATTCTGCACG
CTTCAAAAGCGCACGTCTGCCGCGCTGTTCTCCTCTTCCTCATCTCCGGGCCTTTCGACCTGCATCCATC
TAGATCTCGATCGAGCAGCTGAAGCTTATGGAGAAGTTACTATTCCGAAGTTCCTATTCTCTAGAAAGTA
TAGGAACTTCGATCCCCCTCGATCCCCCGGGCTGCAGATCTGTAGGGCGCAGTAGTCCAGGGTTTCCTTG
ATGATGTCATACTTATCCTGTCCCTTTTTTTTCCACAGCTCGCGGTTGAGGACAAACTCTTCGCGGTCTT
TCCAGTGGGGATCGACGGTATCGATAAGCTTGCAGATCTGCGACTCTAGAGGATCTGCGACTCTAGAGGA
TCATAATCAGCCATACCACATTTGTAGAGGTTTTACTTGCTTTAAAAAACCTCCCACACCTCCCCCTGAA
CCTGAAACATAAAATGAATGCAATTGTTGTTGTTAACTTGTTTATTGCAGCTTATAATGGTTACAAATAA
AGCAATAGCATCACAAATTTCACAAATAAAGCATTTTTTTCACTGCATTCTAGTTGTGGTTTGTCCAAAC
TCATCAATGTATCTTATCATGTCTGGATCTGCGACTCTAGAGGATCATAATCAGCCATACCACATTTGTA
GAGGTTTTACTTGCTTTAAAAAACCTCCCACACCTCCCCCTGAACCTGAAACATAAAATGAATGCAATTG
TTGTTGTTAACTTGTTTATTGCAGCTTATAATGGTTACAAATAAAGCAATAGCATCACAAATTTCACAAA
TAAAGCATTTTTTTCACTGCATTCTAGTTGTGGTTTGTCCAAACTCATCAATGTATCTTATCATGTCTGG
ATCGAGTTTACCATGCATGAGGGCCTATTTCCCATGATTCCTTCATATTTGCATATACGATACAAGGCTG
TTAGAGAGATAATTAGAATTAATTTGACTGTAAACACAAAGATATTAGTACAAAATACGTGACGTAGAAA
GTAATAATTTCTTGGGTAGTTTGCAGTTTTAAAATTATGTTTTAAAATGGACTATCATATGCTTACCGTA
ACTTGAAAGTATTTCGATTTCTTGGCTTTATATATCTTGTGGAAAGGACGAAACACCGAGATCGTTAGCA
GAAACAAAGTTTTAGAGCTAGAAATAGCAAGTTAAAATAAGGCTAGTCCGTTATCAACTTGAAAAAGTGG
CACCGAGTCGGTGCTTTTTTGAATTCGATGCATCTTATCATGTCTGGATCGAGTTTACCACTCCCTATCA
GTGATAGAGAAAAGTGAAAGTCGAGTTTACCACTCCCTATCAGTGATAGAGAAAAGTGAAAGTCGAGTTT
ACCACTCCCTATCAGTGATAGAGAAAAGTGAAAGTCGAGTTTACCACTCCCTATCAGTGATAGAGAAAAG
TGAAAGTCGAGTTTACCACTCCCTATCAGTGATAGAGAAAAGTGAAAGTCGAGTTTACCACTCCCTATCA
GTGATAGAGAAAAGTGAAAGTCGAGTTTACCACTCCCTATCAGTGATAGAGAAAAGTGAAAGTCGAGCTC
GGTACCCGGGTCGAGGTAGGCGTGTACGGTGGGAGGCCTATATAAGCAGAGCTCGTTTAGTGAACCGTCA
GATCGCCTGGAGACGCCATCCACGCTCGAGACCTCTTCGAGGGACCTAATAACTTCGTATAGCATACATT
ATACGAAGTTATATTAAGGGTTCCGGATCCTCGGGGACACCAAATATGGCGATCTCGGCCTTTTCGTTTC
TTGGAGCTGGGACATGTTTGCCATCGATCCATCTACCACCAGAACGGCCGTTAGATCTGCTGCCACCGTT
GTTTCCACCGAAGAAACCACCGTTGCCGTAACCACCACGACGGTTGTTGCTAAAGAAGCTGCCACCGCCA
CGGCCACCGTTGTAGCCGCCGTTGTTGTTATTGTAGTTGCTACTGTTATTTCTGGCACTTCTTGGTTTTC
CTCTTAAGTGAGGAGGAACATAACCATTCTCGTTGTTGTCGTTGATGCTTAAATTTTGCACTTGTTCGCT
CAGTTCAGCCATAATATGAAATGCTTTTCTTGTTGTTCTTACGGAATACCACTTGCCACCTATCACCACA
ACTAACTTTTTCCCGTTCCTCCATCTCTTTTATATTTTTTTTCTCGATCGAGGGATCTTTGTGAAGGAAC
CTTACTTCTGTGGTGTGACATAATTGGACAAACTACCTACAGAGATTTAAAGCTCTAAGGTAAATATAAA
ATTTTTAAGTGTATAATGTGTTAAACTACTGATTCTAATTGTTTGTGTATTTTAGATTCCAACCTATGGA
ACTGATGAATGGGAGCAGTGGTGGAATGCCTTTAATGAGGAAAACCTGTTTTGCTCAGAAGAAATGCCAT
CTAGTGATGATGAGGCTACTGCTGACTCTCAACATTCTACTCCTCCAAAAAAGAAGAGAAAGGTAGAAGA
CCCCAAGGACTTTCCTTCAGAATTGCTAAGTTTTTTGAGTCATGCTGTGTTTAGTAATAGAACTCTTGCT
TGCTTTGCTATTTACACCACAAAGGAAAAAGCTGCACTGCTATACAAGAAAATTATGGAAAAATATTCTG
TAACCTTTATAAGTAGGCATAACAGTTATAATCATAACATACTGTTTTTTCTTACTCCACACAGGCATAG
AGTGTCTGCTATTAATAACTATGCTCAAAAATTGTGTACCTTTAGCTTTTTAATTTGTAAAGGGGTTAAT
AAGGAATATTTGATGTATAGTGCCTTGACTAGAGATCATAATCAGCCATACCACATTTGTAGAGGTTTTA
CTTGCTTTAAAAAACCTCCCACACCTCCCCCTGAACCTGAAACATAAAATGAATGCAATTGTTGTTGTTA
ACTTGTTTATTGCAGCTTATAATGGTTACAAATAAAGCAATAGCATCACAAATTTCACAAATAAAGCATT
TTTTTCACTGCATTCTAGTTGTGGTTTGTCCAAACTCATCAATGTATCTTATCATGTCTGGATCTGACAT
GGTAAGTAAGCTTGGGCTGCAGGTCGAGGGACCTAATAACTTCGTATAGCATACATTATACGAAGTTATA
TTAAGGGTTCCGGATCCTAAGCTTGATGGAATTCTCGAGCCACCATGGTGAGCAAGGGCGAGGAGCTGTT
CACCGGGGTGGTGCCCATCCTGGTCGAGCTGGACGGCGACGTAAACGGCCACAAGTTCAGCGTGTCTGGC
GAGGGCGAGGGCGATGCCACCTACGGCAAGCTGACCCTGAAGTTCATCTGCACCACCGGCAAGCTGCCCG
TGCCCTGGCCCACCCTCGTGACCACCCTGACCTACGGCGTGCAGTGCTTCAGCCGCTACCCCGACCACAT
GAAGCAGCACGACTTCTTCAAGTCCGCCATGCCCGAAGGCTACGTCCAGGAGCGCACCATCTTCTTCAAG
GACGACGGCAACTACAAGACCCGCGCCGAGGTGAAGTTCGAGGGCGACACCCTGGTGAACCGCATCGAGC
TGAAGGGCATCGACTTCAAGGAGGACGGCAACATCCTGGGGCACAAGCTGGAGTACAACTACAACAGCCA
CAACGTCTATATCATGGCCGACAAGCAGAAGAACGGCATCAAGGCGAACTTCAAGATCCGCCACAACATC
GAGGACGGCAGCGTGCAGCTCGCCGACCACTACCAGCAGAACACCCCCATCGGCGACGGCCCCGTGCTGC
TGCCCGACAACCACTACCTGAGCACCCAGTCCGCCCTGAGCAAAGACCCCAACGAGAAGCGCGATCACAT
GGTCCTGCTGGAGTTCGTGACCGCCGCCGGGATCACTCTCGGCATGGACGAGCTGTACAAGTAATGAATT
TTCCGCCCCCCCCCCCTAACGTTACTGGCCGAAGCCGCTTGGAATAAGGCCGGTGTGCGTTTGTCTATAT
GTTATTTTCCACCATATTGCCGTCTTTTGGCAATGTGAGGGCCCGGAAACCTGGCCCTGTCTTCTTGACG
AGCATTCCTAGGGGTCTTTCCCCTCTCGCCAAAGGAATGCAAGGTCTGTTGAATGTCGTGAAGGAAGCAG
TTCCTCTGGAAGCTTCTTGAAGACAAACAACGTCTGTAGCGACCCTTTGCAGGCAGCGGAACCCCCCACC
TGGCGACAGGTGCCTCTGCGGCCAAAAGCCACGTGTATAAGATACACCTGCAAAGGCGGCACAACCCCAG
TGCCACGTTGTGAGTTGGATAGTTGTGGAAAGAGTCAAATGGCTCTCCTCAAGCGTATTCAACAAGGGGC
TGAAGGATGCCCAGAAGGTACCCCATTGTATGGGATCTGATCTGGGGCCTCGGTGCACATGCTTTACATG
TGTTTAGTCGAGGTTAAAAAAACGTCTAGGCCCCCCGAACCACGGGGACGTGGTTTTCCTTTGAAAAACA
CGATGATAATATGGCCCTCGTCGAGTATTGATCAGTGGATCCGGTGCCACCATGGACTATAAGRWSSMCS
MMRRRRASWASMRGRAKSWYGRTATYSAYKRMRWMSMMGMWGMCGAYAAGAWGKMCMGCAWSGGCCTGGA
CATCGGCACCAACTCTGTGGGCTGGGCCGTGATCACCGACGAGTACAAGGTGCCCAGCAAGAAATTCAAG
GTGCTGGGCAACACCGACCGGCACAGCATCAAGAAGAACCTGATCGGAGCCCTGCTGTTCGACAGCGGCG
AAACAGCCGAGGCCACCCGGCTGAAGAGAACCGCCAGAAGAAGATACACCAGACGGAAGAACCGGATCTG
CTATCTGCAAGAGATCTTCAGCAACGAGATGGCCAAGGTGGACGACAGCTTCTTCCACAGACTGGAAGAG
TCCTTCCTGGTGGAAGAGGATAAGAAGCACGAGCGGCACCCCATCTTCGGCAACATCGTGGACGAGGTGG
CCTACCACGAGAAGTACCCCACCATCTACCACCTGAGAAAGAAACTGGTGGACAGCACCGACAAGGCCGA
CCTGCGGCTGATCTATCTGGCCCTGGCCCACATGATCAAGTTCCGGGGCCACTTCCTGATCGAGGGCGAC
CTGAACCCCGACAACAGCGACGTGGACAAGCTGTTCATCCAGCTGGTGCAGACCTACAACCAGCTGTTCG
AGGAAAACCCCATCAACGCCAGCGGCGTGGACGCCAAGGCCATCCTGTCTGCCAGACTGAGCAAGAGCAG
ACGGCTGGAAAATCTGATCGCCCAGCTGCCCGGCGAGAAGAAGAATGGCCTGTTCGGAAACCTGATTGCC
CTGAGCCTGGGCCTGACCCCCAACTTCAAGAGCAACTTCGACCTGGCCGAGGATGCCAAACTGCAGCTGA
GCAAGGACACCTACGACGACGACCTGGACAACCTGCTGGCCCAGATCGGCGACCAGTACGCCGACCTGTT
TCTGGCCGCCAAGAACCTGTCCGACGCCATCCTGCTGAGCGACATCCTGAGAGTGAACACCGAGATCACC
AAGGCCCCCCTGAGCGCCTCTATGATCAAGAGATACGACGAGCACCACCAGGACCTGACCCTGCTGAAAG
CTCTCGTGCGGCAGCAGCTGCCTGAGAAGTACAAAGAGATTTTCTTCGACCAGAGCAAGAACGGCTACGC
CGGCTACATTGACGGCGGAGCCAGCCAGGAAGAGTTCTACAAGTTCATCAAGCCCATCCTGGAAAAGATG
GACGGCACCGAGGAACTGCTCGTGAAGCTGAACAGAGAGGACCTGCTGCGGAAGCAGCGGACCTTCGACA
ACGGCAGCATCCCCCACCAGATCCACCTGGGAGAGCTGCACGCCATTCTGCGGCGGCAGGAAGATTTTTA
CCCATTCCTGAAGGACAACCGGGAAAAGATCGAGAAGATCCTGACCTTCCGCATCCCCTACTACGTGGGC
CCTCTGGCCAGGGGAAACAGCAGATTCGCCTGGATGACCAGAAAGAGCGAGGAAACCATCACCCCCTGGA
ACTTCGAGGAAGTGGTGGACAAGGGCGCTTCCGCCCAGAGCTTCATCGAGCGGATGACCAACTTCGATAA
GAACCTGCCCAACGAGAAGGTGCTGCCCAAGCACAGCCTGCTGTACGAGTACTTCACCGTGTATAACGAG
CTGACCAAAGTGAAATACGTGACCGAGGGAATGAGAAAGCCCGCCTTCCTGAGCGGCGAGCAGAAAAAGG
CCATCGTGGACCTGCTGTTCAAGACCAACCGGAAAGTGACCGTGAAGCAGCTGAAAGAGGACTACTTCAA
GAAAATCGAGTGCTTCGACTCCGTGGAAATCTCCGGCGTGGAAGATCGGTTCAACGCCTCCCTGGGCACA
TACCACGATCTGCTGAAAATTATCAAGGACAAGGACTTCCTGGACAATGAGGAAAACGAGGACATTCTGG
AAGATATCGTGCTGACCCTGACACTGTTTGAGGACAGAGAGATGATCGAGGAACGGCTGAAAACCTATGC
CCACCTGTTCGACGACAAAGTGATGAAGCAGCTGAAGCGGCGGAGATACACCGGCTGGGGCAGGCTGAGC
CGGAAGCTGATCAACGGCATCCGGGACAAGCAGTCCGGCAAGACAATCCTGGATTTCCTGAAGTCCGACG
GCTTCGCCAACAGAAACTTCATGCAGCTGATCCACGACGACAGCCTGACCTTTAAAGAGGACATCCAGAA
AGCCCAGGTGTCCGGCCAGGGCGATAGCCTGCACGAGCACATTGCCAATCTGGCCGGCAGCCCCGCCATT
AAGAAGGGCATCCTGCAGACAGTGAAGGTGGTGGACGAGCTCGTGAAAGTGATGGGCCGGCACAAGCCCG
AGAACATCGTGATCGAAATGGCCAGAGAGAACCAGACCACCCAGAAGGGACAGAAGAACAGCCGCGAGAG
AATGAAGCGGATCGAAGAGGGCATCAAAGAGCTGGGCAGCCAGATCCTGAAAGAACACCCCGTGGAAAAC
ACCCAGCTGCAGAACGAGAAGCTGTACCTGTACTACCTGCAGAATGGGCGGGATATGTACGTGGACCAGG
AACTGGACATCAACCGGCTGTCCGACTACGATGTGGACCATATCGTGCCTCAGAGCTTTCTGAAGGACGA
CTCCATCGACAACAAGGTGCTGACCAGAAGCGACAAGAACCGGGGCAAGAGCGACAACGTGCCCTCCGAA
GAGGTCGTGAAGAAGATGAAGAACTACTGGCGGCAGCTGCTGAACGCCAAGCTGATTACCCAGAGAAAGT
TCGACAATCTGACCAAGGCCGAGAGAGGCGGCCTGAGCGAACTGGATAAGGCCGGCTTCATCAAGAGACA
GCTGGTGGAAACCCGGCAGATCACAAAGCACGTGGCACAGATCCTGGACTCCCGGATGAACACTAAGTAC
GACGAGAATGACAAGCTGATCCGGGAAGTGAAAGTGATCACCCTGAAGTCCAAGCTGGTGTCCGATTTCC
GGAAGGATTTCCAGTTTTACAAAGTGCGCGAGATCAACAACTACCACCACGCCCACGACGCCTACCTGAA
CGCCGTCGTGGGAACCGCCCTGATCAAAAAGTACCCTAAGCTGGAAAGCGAGTTCGTGTACGGCGACTAC
AAGGTGTACGACGTGCGGAAGATGATCGCCAAGAGCGAGCAGGAAATCGGCAAGGCTACCGCCAAGTACT
TCTTCTACAGCAACATCATGAACTTTTTCAAGACCGAGATTACCCTGGCCAACGGCGAGATCCGGAAGCG
GCCTCTGATCGAGACAAACGGCGAAACCGGGGAGATCGTGTGGGATAAGGGCCGGGATTTTGCCACCGTG
CGGAAAGTGCTGAGCATGCCCCAAGTGAATATCGTGAAAAAGACCGAGGTGCAGACAGGCGGCTTCAGCA
AAGAGTCTATCCTGCCCAAGAGGAACAGCGATAAGCTGATCGCCAGAAAGAAGGACTGGGACCCTAAGAA
GTACGGCGGCTTCGACAGCCCCACCGTGGCCTATTCTGTGCTGGTGGTGGCCAAAGTGGAAAAGGGCAAG
TCCAAGAAACTGAAGAGTGTGAAAGAGCTGCTGGGGATCACCATCATGGAAAGAAGCAGCTTCGAGAAGA
ATCCCATCGACTTTCTGGAAGCCAAGGGCTACAAAGAAGTGAAAAAGGACCTGATCATCAAGCTGCCTAA
GTACTCCCTGTTCGAGCTGGAAAACGGCCGGAAGAGAATGCTGGCCTCTGCCGGCGAACTGCAGAAGGGA
AACGAACTGGCCCTGCCCTCCAAATATGTGAACTTCCTGTACCTGGCCAGCCACTATGAGAAGCTGAAGG
GCTCCCCCGAGGATAATGAGCAGAAACAGCTGTTTGTGGAACAGCACAAGCACTACCTGGACGAGATCAT
CGAGCAGATCAGCGAGTTCTCCAAGAGAGTGATCCTGGCCGACGCTAATCTGGACAAAGTGCTGTCCGCC
TACAACAAGCACCGGGATAAGCCCATCAGAGAGCAGGCCGAGAATATCATCCACCTGTTTACCCTGACCA
ATCTGGGAGCCCCTGCCGCCTTCAAGTACTTTGACACCACCATCGACCGGAAGAGGTACACCAGCACCAA
AGAGGTGCTGGACGCCACCCTGATCCACCAGAGCATCACCGGCCTGTACGAGACACGGATCGACCTGTCT
CAGCTGGGAGGCGACAGCCCCAAGAAGAAGAGAAAGGTGGAGGCCAGCTAAGAATTCGCAGTCGAGCGTT
GAGAACTTCAGGGTGAGTTTGGGGACCCTTGATTGTTCTTTCTTTTTCGCTATTGTAAAATTCATGTTAT
ATGGAGGGGGCAAAGTTTTCAGGGTGTTGTTTAGAATGGGAAGATGTCCCTTGTATCACCATGGACCCTC
ATGATAATTTTGTTTCTTTCACTTTCTACTCTGTTGACAACCATTGTCTCCTCTTATTTTCTTTTCATTT
TCTGTAACTTTTTCGTTAAACTTTAGCTTGCATTTGTAACGAATTTTTAAATTCACTTTTGTTTATTTGT
CAGATTGTAAGTACTTTCTCTAATCACTTTTTTTTCAAGGCAATCAGGGTATATTATATTGTACTTCAGC
ACAGTTTTAGAGAACAATTGTTATAATTAAATGATAAGGTAGAATATTTCTGCATATAAATTCTGGCTGG
CGTGGAAATATTCTTATTGGTAGAAACAACTACACCCTGGTCATCATCCTGCCTTTCTCTTTATGGTTAC
AATGATATACACTGTTTGAGATGAGGATAAAATACTCTGAGTCCAAACCGGGCCCCTCTGCTAACCATGT
TCATGCCTTCTTCTCTTTCCTACAGCTCCTGGGCAACGTGCTGGTTGTTGTGCTGTCTCATCATTTTGGC
AAAGGATTCACTCCTCAGGTGCAGGCTGCCTATCAGAAGGTGGTGGCTGGTGTGGCCAATGCCCTGGCTC
ACAAATACCACTGAGATCGTTTTCCCTCTGCCAAAAATTATGGGGACATCATGAAGCCCCTTGAGCATCT
GACTTCTGGCTAATAAAGGAAATTTATTTTCATTGCAATAGTGTGTTGGAATTTCTCGATCGCTAGCATC
CTAGGCGCGCCACATGTGAGCAAAAGGCCAGCAAAAGGCCAGGAACCGTAAAAAGGCCGCGTTGCTGGCG
TTTTTCCATAGGCTCCGCCCCCCTGACGAGCATCACAAAAATCGACGCTCAAGTCAGAGGTGGCGAAACC
CGACAGGACTATAAAGATACCAGGCGTTTCCCCCTGGAAGCTCCCTCGTGCGCTCTCCTGTTCCGACCCT
GCCGCTTACCGGATACCTGTCCGCCTTTCTCCCTTCGGGAAGCGTGGCGCTTTCTCATAGCTCACGCTGT
AGGTATCTCAGTTCGGTGTAGGTCGTTCGCTCCAAGCTGGGCTGTGTGCACGAACCCCCCGTTCAGCCCG
ACCGCTGCGCCTTATCCGGTAACTATCGTCTTGAGTCCAACCCGGTAAGACACGACTTATCGCCACTGGC
AGCAGCCACTGGTAACAGGATTAGCAGAGCGAGGTATGTAGGCGGTGCTACAGAGTTCTTGAAGTGGTGG
CCTAACTACGGCTACACTAGAAGAACAGTATTTGGTATCTGCGCTCTGCTGAAGCCAGTTACCTTCGGAA
AAAGAGTTGGTAGCTCTTGATCCGGCAAACAAACCACCGCTGGTAGCGGTGGTTTTTTTGTTTGCAAGCA
GCAGATTACGCGCAGAAAAAAAGGATCTCAAGAAGATCCTTTGATCTTTTCTACGGGGTCTGACGCTCAG
TGGAACGAAAACTCACGTTAAGGGATTTTGGTCATGAGATTATCAAAAAGGATCTTCACCTAGATCCTTT
TAAATTAAAAATGAAGTTTTAAATCAATCTAAAGTATATATGAGTAAACTTGGTCTGACAGTTACCAATG
CTTAATCAGTGAGGCACCTATCTCAGCGATCTGTCTATTTCGTTCATCCATAGTTGCCTGACTCCCCGTC
GTGTAGATAACTACGATACGGGAGGGCTTACCATCTGGCCCCAGTGCTGCAATGATACCGCGAGACCCAC
GCTCACCGGCTCCAGATTTATCAGCAATAAACCAGCCAGCCGGAAGGGCCGAGCGCAGAAGTGGTCCTGC
AACTTTATCCGCCTCCATCCAGTCTATTAATTGTTGCCGGGAAGCTAGAGTAAGTAGTTCGCCAGTTAAT
AGTTTGCGCAACGTTGTTGCCATTGCTACAGGCATCGTGGTGTCACGCTCGTCGTTTGGTATGGCTTCAT
TCAGCTCCGGTTCCCAACGATCAAGGCGAGTTACATGATCCCCCATGTTGTGCAAAAAAGCGGTTAGCTC
CTTCGGTCCTCCGATCGTTGTCAGAAGTAAGTTGGCCGCAGTGTTATCACTCATGGTTATGGCAGCACTG
CATAATTCTCTTACTGTCATGCCATCCGTAAGATGCTTTTCTGTGACTGGTGAGTACTCAACCAAGTCAT
TCTGAGAATAGTGTATGCGGCGACCGAGTTGCTCTTGCCCGGCGTCAATACGGGATAATACCGCGCCACA
TAGCAGAACTTTAAAAGTGCTCATCATTGGAAAACGTTCTTCGGGGCGAAAACTCTCAAGGATCTTACCG
CTGTTGAGATCCAGTTCGATGTAACCCACTCGTGCACCCAACTGATCTTCAGCATCTTTTACTTTCACCA
GCGTTTCTGGGTGAGCAAAAACAGGAAGGCAAAATGCCGCAAAAAAGGGAATAAGGGCGACACGGAAATG
TTGAATACTCATACTCTTCCTTTTTCAATATTATTGAAGCATTTATCAGGGTTATTGTCTCATGAGCGGA
TACATATTTGAATGTATTTAGAAAAATAAACAAATAGGGGTTCCGCGCACATTTCCCCGAAAAGTGCCAC
CTAAATTGTAAGCGTTAATATTTTGTTAAAATTCGCGTTAAATTTTTGTTAAATCAGCTCATTTTTTAAC
CAATAGGCCGAAATCGGCAAAATCCCTTATAAATCAAAAGAATAGACCGAGATAGGGT
[37 nt withheld, positions 11959-11995]
AAAGAACGTGGACTCCAACGTCAAAGG
[49 nt withheld, positions 12023-12071]
T
[91 nt withheld, positions 12073-12163]
G
[124 nt withheld, positions 12165-12288]
CCCATTCGCCATTCAGGCTGCGCAACTGTTGGGAAGGGCGATCGGTGCGGGCCTCTTCGCTATTACGCCA
GCTGGCGAAAGGGGGATGTGCTGCAAGGCGATTAAGTTGGGTAACGCCAGGGTTTTCCCAGTCACGACGT
TGTAAAACGACGGCCAGTGAATTGTAATACGACTCACTATAGGGCGAATTGGAGCTCCACCGCGGTGGCG
GCCGCTCTAGAACTAGTG
Features (pLannotate 1.2.2; 37 found; start..end, strand, type, name):
     48..547     +  promoter       PGK promoter: mouse phosphoglycerate kinase 1 promoter
    607..640     +  protein_bind   FRT (minimal): supports FLP-mediated excision but not integration (Turan and Bode, 2011) FLP recombinase from the Saccharomyces cerevisiae 2μ plasmid
    673..776     +  misc_feature   Ad SA: adenovirus major late transcript splice acceptor (Friedrich and Soriano, 1991)
    782..802     -  misc_feature   MCS (fragment): pBluescript multiple cloning site
    839..922     +  CDS            large T antigen (fragment): large T antigen from SV40 (simian virus 40)
    945..1079    +  polyA_signal   SV40 poly(A) signal: SV40 polyadenylation signal
   1093..1176    +  CDS            large T antigen (fragment): large T antigen from SV40 (simian virus 40)
   1199..1333    +  polyA_signal   SV40 poly(A) signal: SV40 polyadenylation signal
   1349..1589    +  promoter       U6 promoter: RNA polymerase III promoter for human U6 snRNA
   1619..1694    +  misc_RNA       gRNA scaffold: guide RNA scaffold for the Streptococcus pyogenes CRISPR/Cas9 system
   1712..1730    +  polyA_signal   SV40 poly(A) signal (fragment): SV40 polyadenylation signal
   1742..2012    +  protein_bind   tetracycline response element: contains seven copies of the tetracycline operator tetO tetracycline repressor TetR
   2023..2040    +  misc_feature   MCS (fragment): pUC18/19 multiple cloning site
   2045..2083    +  promoter       minimal CMV promoter: human cytomegalovirus (CMV) immediate early promoter
   2149..2182    +  protein_bind   loxP: Cre-mediated recombination occurs in the 8-bp core sequence (GCATACAT). Cre recombinase
   2194..2532    -  CDS            DED1 (fragment): DED1_YEAST - Also known as SPP81. Experimental evidence at protein level: Swiss-Prot protein existence level 1. ATP-binding RNA helicase involved in translation initiation. Remodels RNA in response to ADP and ATP concentrations by facilitating disruption, but also formation of RNA duplexes. Has weak ATP-dependent affinity for dsRNA, but strong ATP-dependent affinity for ssRNA. Acts as a virus host factor involved in the replication of the MBV and the L-A viruses by promoting the negative-strand RNA synthesis. May be involved in recognition of the preinitiation complex and DNA binding of the RN
   2528..2638    -  CDS            YO201_YEAST (fragment): Protein uncertain: Swiss-Prot protein existence level 5. From Saccharomyces cerevisiae (strain ATCC 204508 / S288c) (Baker's yeast).
   2644..2718    +  CDS            small t antigen (fragment): SV40 (simian virus 40) small t antigen
   2720..2785    +  intron         small t intron: SV40 (simian virus 40) small t antigen intron
   2915..2935    +  CDS            SV40 NLS: nuclear localization signal of SV40 (simian virus 40) large T antigen
   3254..3337    +  CDS            large T antigen (fragment): large T antigen from SV40 (simian virus 40)
   3360..3494    +  polyA_signal   SV40 poly(A) signal: SV40 polyadenylation signal
   3536..3569    +  protein_bind   loxP: Cre-mediated recombination occurs in the 8-bp core sequence (GCATACAT). Cre recombinase
   3615..4334    +  CDS            EGFP: the original enhanced GFP (Yang et al., 1996) mammalian codon-optimized
   4447..4909    +  misc_feature   IRES: internal ribosome entry site (IRES) of the encephalomyocarditis virus (EMCV)
   5015..6730    +  CDS            Cas9(N): N-terminal portion of Streptococcus pyogenes Cas9 (Zetsche et al., 2015)
   6617..9115    +  CDS            Cas9(C): C-terminal portion of Streptococcus pyogenes Cas9 (Zetsche et al., 2015)
   9183..9755    +  intron         β-globin intron: intron from rabbit β-globin gene
   9759..9881    +  CDS            HBB: HBB_COLGU - Experimental evidence at transcript level: Swiss-Prot protein existence level 2. Involved in oxygen transport from the lung to the various peripheral tissues. From Colobus guereza (Mantled guereza) (Eastern black-and-white colobus monkey).
   9952..9994    +  polyA_signal   β-globin poly(A) signal (fragment): rabbit β-globin polyadenylation signal (Gil and Proudfoot, 1987)
  10083..10671   -  rep_origin     ori: high-copy-number ColE1/pMB1/pBR322/pUC origin of replication
  10842..11702   -  CDS            AmpR: β-lactamase; bla; confers resistance to ampicillin, carbenicillin, and related antibiotics
  11703..11807   -  promoter       AmpR promoter: bla
  11860..12288   -  rep_origin     f1 ori (sequence partly withheld): f1 bacteriophage origin of replication; arrow indicates direction of (+) strand synthesis
  12293..12450   -  CDS            lacZα (fragment): LacZα fragment of β-galactosidase; lacZ fragment
  12453..12471   +  promoter       T7 promoter: promoter for bacteriophage T7 RNA polymerase
  12480..22      +  misc_feature   MCS (fragment) (across the origin): pBluescript multiple cloning site
