[The description below was written by a language model from this plasmid's Addgene catalogue record and pLannotate feature annotations shown in this document.]
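Description:
cTRE-LSL-GFP-IRES-Cas9-sgPtenX1.1 is a 12.5 kb mouse targeting plasmid built on the pgkATGfrt backbone and intended for recombination-mediated cassette exchange into (ES) cells. It is maintained in E. coli as a high-copy plasmid through a ColE1/pUC-type origin and selected with ampicillin (AmpR); an f1 origin and remnants of a pBluescript-style lacZα/MCS region are also present. The targeting module consists of a mouse PGK promoter followed by an FRT site. In this type of backbone, FLP-mediated recombination places the plasmid at a matching FRT-bearing genomic locus and supplies the promoter needed to activate a selectable marker already resident there, though the record does not name the locus or that marker. An adenovirus splice acceptor and tandem SV40 polyadenylation signals follow, which would terminate transcription reading in from upstream.

The payload has two expression units. A human U6 promoter drives an S. pyogenes gRNA scaffold carrying a Pten-targeting guide; the spacer sequence is listed as unknown. Downstream, a tetracycline response element with seven tetO copies fused to a minimal CMV promoter is followed by a loxP-flanked stop cassette containing SV40 sequences and a polyadenylation signal. Next come EGFP, an EMCV IRES and the S. pyogenes Cas9 coding sequence, annotated as overlapping N- and C-terminal portions that together appear to span one continuous ORF. The unit ends with a rabbit β-globin intron and poly(A) signal.

Expression of the bicistronic GFP-Cas9 transcript therefore needs two inputs. Cre must excise the stop cassette, and doxycycline must act through a tet transactivator supplied separately. GFP reports the cells in which Cas9 is induced, allowing spatially and temporally controlled Pten editing in ES cells and, presumably, mice derived from them.
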