Addgene plasmid #135669: cTRE-LSL-GFP-IRES-Cas9-sgPtenX1.1
Purpose: Introduce Dox/Cre-inducible (TRE promoter followed by lox-stop-lox) Cas9 cDNA plus Pten-targeting sgRNA into (ES) cells by recombination-mediated cassette exchange
Depositing lab: Florian Karreth. Depositing organization: H. Lee Moffitt Cancer Center and Research Institute.
Backbone
  Vector backbone: pgkATGfrt
  Backbone manufacturer: Rudolf Jaenisch (Addgene plasmid # 20734)
  Vector type: Mouse Targeting
Growth in bacteria
  Bacterial resistance: Ampicillin, 100 μg/mL
  Growth temperature: 37°C
  Growth strain: DH5alpha
  Copy number: High Copy
Gene/Insert
  Gene/Insert name: sgPten
  gRNA/shRNA sequence: unknown
  Species: Synthetic
  Cloning method: Gibson Cloning
Terms and licenses: Academic/Nonprofit Terms; Industry Terms: Not Available to Industry
Depositor comments: loxSTOPlox-GFP-IRES-Cas9
How to cite: cTRE-LSL-GFP-IRES-Cas9-sgPtenX1.1 was a gift from Florian Karreth (Addgene plasmid # 135669 ; http://n2t.net/addgene:135669 ; RRID:Addgene_135669)
